Addgene plasmid #198668: pEM.H02R
Purpose: An Easy Modular Integrative fuSion-ready Expression toolkit (Easy-MISE toolkit) for fast engineering of heterologous productions in Saccharomyces cerevisiae
Depositing lab: Paola Branduardi. Depositing organization: Universita degli Studi di Milano-Bicocca. Publication: Easy Modular Integrative fuSion-ready Expression (Easy-MISE) Toolkit for Fast Engineering of Heterologous Productions in Saccharomyces cerevisiae. Maestroni L, Butti P, Milanesi R, Pagliari S, Campone L, Serra I, Branduardi P. ACS Synth Biol. 2023 Apr 14. doi: 10.1021/acssynbio.3c00015. PubMed 37058502.
Backbone
  Vector backbone: pGA-blue
  Backbone manufacturer: IndBioTech Lab
  Vector type: Yeast Expression, Synthetic Biology
Growth in bacteria
  Bacterial resistance: Kanamycin, 50 μg/mL
  Growth temperature: 37°C
  Growth strain: DH5alpha
  Copy number: High Copy
Gene/Insert
  Gene/Insert name: XI2_DW
  Species: S. cerevisiae (budding yeast)
  Cloning method: Unknown
Terms and licenses: Academic/Nonprofit Terms; Industry Terms: Not Available to Industry
Depositor comments: Cloning Method: Goldon Gate Assembly
How to cite: pEM.H02R was a gift from Paola Branduardi (Addgene plasmid # 198668 ; http://n2t.net/addgene:198668 ; RRID:Addgene_198668)
