[The description below was written by a language model from this plasmid's Addgene catalogue record and pLannotate feature annotations shown in this document.]
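Description:
pEM.H02R is a small (about 2.4 kb) part-storage plasmid from the Easy-MISE (Easy Modular Integrative fuSion-ready Expression) toolkit, a modular cloning system intended to speed up the engineering of heterologous production pathways in Saccharomyces cerevisiae. It is built on the pGA-blue backbone and is catalogued as a yeast expression/synthetic biology vector, although the annotated features are purely bacterial. These are a kanamycin resistance gene (aph(3')-Ia, aminoglycoside phosphotransferase) for selection and a high-copy ColE1/pUC-type origin for propagation in E. coli. No yeast origin of replication, centromere, auxotrophic marker, promoter or terminator is annotated. That fits a plasmid that serves as a donor of a DNA module rather than being maintained in yeast itself.

The recorded insert is XI2_DW, of S. cerevisiae origin. The record does not define it further. The name and the integrative nature of the toolkit suggest a downstream homology arm for a chromosomal integration locus designated XI2, but this is an inference rather than a stated fact. The automated annotation did not label the insert; it presumably lies in the unannotated region following the origin. The only feature called there is a very short lacI fragment, probably a backbone remnant with no functional role. The depositor notes Golden Gate assembly as the cloning method, so the part is presumably meant to be combined with other toolkit modules into constructs for genomic integration. The specific restriction sites and overhangs are not given in the record.
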