Features (pLannotate 1.2.2; 3 found; start..end, strand, type, name):
    150..965     +  CDS            KanR: aminoglycoside phosphotransferase; aph(3')-Ia; confers resistance to kanamycin in bacteria or G418 (Geneticin®) in eukaryotes
   1050..1638    +  rep_origin     ori: high-copy-number ColE1/pMB1/pBR322/pUC origin of replication
   1821..1864    +  CDS            lacI (fragment): lac repressor; lacI; The lac repressor binds to the lac operator to inhibit transcription in E. coli. This inhibition can be relieved by adding lactose or isopropyl-β-D-thiogalactopyranoside (IPTG).
>Addgene plasmid #198668 | pEM.H02R | addgene full sequence | sequence record 393295 | Addgene NGS Result
GACCCTGTCAGACCAAGTTTACTCATATATACTTTAGATTGATTTAAAACTTCATTTTTAATTTAAAAGG
ATCTAGGTGAAGATCCTTTTTGATAATCTCATGAACAATAAAACTGTCTGCTTACATAAACAGTAATACA
AGGGGTGTTATGAGCCATATTCAACGGGAAACGTCTTGCTCTAGGCCGCGATTAAATTCCAACATGGATG
CTGATTTATATGGGTATAAATGGGCTCGCGATAATGTCGGGCAATCAGGTGCGACAATCTATCGATTGTA
TGGGAAGCCCGATGCGCCAGAGTTGTTTCTGAAACATGGCAAAGGTAGCGTTGCCAATGATGTTACAGAT
GAGATGGTCAGACTAAACTGGCTGACGGAATTTATGCCTCTTCCGACCATCAAGCATTTTATCCGTACTC
CTGATGATGCATGGTTACTCACCACTGCGATCCCCGGGAAAACAGCATTCCAGGTATTAGAAGAATATCC
TGATTCAGGTGAAAATATTGTTGATGCGCTGGCAGTGTTCCTGCGCCGGTTGCATTCGATTCCTGTTTGT
AATTGTCCTTTTAACAGCGATCGCGTATTTCGACTCGCTCAGGCGCAATCACGAATGAATAACGGTTTGG
TTGATGCGAGTGATTTTGATGACGAGCGTAATGGCTGGCCTGTTGAACAAGTCTGGAAAGAAATGCATAA
ACTTTTGCCATTCTCACCGGATTCAGTCGTCACTCATGGTGATTTCTCACTTGATAACCTTATTTTTGAC
GAGGGGAAATTAATAGGTTGTATTGATGTTGGACGAGTCGGAATCGCAGACCGATACCAGGATCTTGCCA
TCCTATGGAACTGCCTCGGTGAGTTTTCTCCTTCATTACAGAAACGGCTTTTTCAAAAATATGGTATTGA
TAATCCTGATATGAATAAATTGCAGTTTCATTTGATGCTCGATGAGTTTTTCTAAGAATTAATTCATGAC
CAAAATCCCTTAACGTGAGTTTTCGTTCCACTGAGCGTCAGACCCCGTAGAAAAGATCAAAGGATCTTCT
TGAGATCCTTTTTTTCTGCGCGTAATCTGCTGCTTGCAAACAAAAAAACCACCGCTACCAGCGGTGGTTT
GTTTGCCGGATCAAGAGCTACCAACTCTTTTTCCGAAGGTAACTGGCTTCAGCAGAGCGCAGATACCAAA
TACTGTTCTTCTAGTGTAGCCGTAGTTAGGCCACCACTTCAAGAACTCTGTAGCACCGCCTACATACCTC
GCTCTGCTAATCCTGTTACCAGTGGCTGCTGCCAGTGGCGATAAGTCGTGTCTTACCGGGTTGGACTCAA
GACGATAGTTACCGGATAAGGCGCAGCGGTCGGGCTGAACGGGGGGTTCGTGCACACAGCCCAGCTTGGA
GCGAACGACCTACACCGAACTGAGATACCTACAGCGTGAGCTATGAGAAAGCGCCACGCTTCCCGAAGGG
AGAAAGGCGGACAGGTATCCGGTAAGCGGCAGGGTCGGAACAGGAGAGCGCACGAGGGAGCTTCCAGGGG
GAAACGCCTGGTATCTTTATAGTCCTGTCGGGTTTCGCCACCTCTGACTTGAGCGTCGATTTTTGTGATG
CTCGTCAGGGGGGCGGAGCCTATGGAAAAACGCCAGCAACGCGGCCTTTTTACGGTTCCTGGCCTTTTGC
TGGCCTTTTGCTCACATGTTCTTTCCTGCGTTATCCCCTGATTCTGTGGATAACCGTATTACCGCCTTTG
AGTGAGCTGATACCGCTCGCCGCAGCCGAACGACCGAGCGCAGCGAGTCAGTGAGCGAGGAAGCGGAAGA
GCGCCCAATACGCAAACCGCCTCTCCCCGCGCGTTGGCCGATTCTGGTCTCCTTACGCGCTTTCAGATAT
TAAAAAGTTTAGATGTAGGTTTTAGCGGTAACAGTTATATAAATCGTGTTTCTTCTCTTGATGAAACAAA
AAAATGCTAGAAAAACTTTGTCGTTTCTTACTTTTGGTGCGCTTTGCAGTTTTCGTGGCTAGACTTAGAA
TCATTTCTCCTCAGATTTCTTGATTAAAGTTTGGTGCGAAGCCCTACTCTAACATTGGTGTTCTTCTTTT
CATTCACGCAAGTTAAGTCCAGGAAGGTGAGCAAATGCTCATCCTTCTGTTCATGCGTGACGGCTGAATT
ATCCTTATCTGGCGTACCCGTGCAGCCGTTTCCGTGCCTCGGTTCCTCCGAGATATCCTTAGGGACCGCC
AGGGACCATGATTGCGTCAACTGTTGTCACCGCTCCAGAGGATCCTCTGTAACCTTTTCAACCATAAAAA
TAGAAAGGGCACAGGGTTGGGGTATTTGAATTTTTTTTTTGGGTTTTTTCGTATTACTTATTACTTACCT
TCTTTTCTATATAATTTTGTTTTTCCCTGGTAGAGCGGAATCTTCCCGCAAAGA
